>Addgene plasmid #141992 | TFORF2253 | addgene full sequence | sequence record 395894 | Addgene NGS Result
TTAATGTAGTCTTATGCAATACTCTTGTAGTCTTGCAACATGGTAACGATGAGTTAGCAACATGCCTTAC
AAGGAGAGAAAAAGCACCGTGCATGCCGATTGGTGGAAGTAAGGTGGTACGATCGTGCCTTATTAGGAAG
GCAACAGACGGGTCTGACATGGATTGGACGAACCACTGAATTGCCGCATTGCAGAGATATTGTATTTAAG
TGCCTAGCTCGATACATAAACGGGTCTCTCTGGTTAGACCAGATCTGAGCCTGGGAGCTCTCTGGCTAAC
TAGGGAACCCACTGCTTAAGCCTCAATAAAGCTTGCCTTGAGTGCTTCAAGTAGTGTGTGCCCGTCTGTT
GTGTGACTCTGGTAACTAGAGATCCCTCAGACCCTTTTAGTCAGTGTGGAAAATCTCTAGCAGTGGCGCC
CGAACAGGGACTTGAAAGCGAAAGGGAAACCAGAGGAGCTCTCTCGACGCAGGACTCGGCTTGCTGAAGC
GCGCACGGCAAGAGGCGAGGGGCGGCGACTGGTGAGTACGCCAAAAATTTTGACTAGCGGAGGCTAGAAG
GAGAGAGATGGGTGCGAGAGCGTCAGTATTAAGCGGGGGAGAATTAGATCGCGATGGGAAAAAATTCGGT
TAAGGCCAGGGGGAAAGAAAAAATATAAATTAAAACATATAGTATGGGCAAGCAGGGAGCTAGAACGATT
CGCAGTTAATCCTGGCCTGTTAGAAACATCAGAAGGCTGTAGACAAATACTGGGACAGCTACAACCATCC
CTTCAGACAGGATCAGAAGAACTTAGATCATTATATAATACAGTAGCAACCCTCTATTGTGTGCATCAAA
GGATAGAGATAAAAGACACCAAGGAAGCTTTAGACAAGATAGAGGAAGAGCAAAACAAAAGTAAGACCAC
CGCACAGCAAGCGGCCGCTGATCTTCAGACCTGGAGGAGGAGATATGAGGGACAATTGGAGAAGTGAATT
ATATAAATATAAAGTAGTAAAAATTGAACCATTAGGAGTAGCACCCACCAAGGCAAAGAGAAGAGTGGTG
CAGAGAGAAAAAAGAGCAGTGGGAATAGGAGCTTTGTTCCTTGGGTTCTTGGGAGCAGCAGGAAGCACTA
TGGGCGCAGCGTCAATGACGCTGACGGTACAGGCCAGACAATTATTGTCTGGTATAGTGCAGCAGCAGAA
CAATTTGCTGAGGGCTATTGAGGCGCAACAGCATCTGTTGCAACTCACAGTCTGGGGCATCAAGCAGCTC
CAGGCAAGAATCCTGGCTGTGGAAAGATACCTAAAGGATCAACAGCTCCTGGGGATTTGGGGTTGCTCTG
GAAAACTCATTTGCACCACTGCTGTGCCTTGGAATGCTAGTTGGAGTAATAAATCTCTGGAACAGATTTG
GAATCACACGACCTGGATGGAGTGGGACAGAGAAATTAACAATTACACAAGCTTAATACACTCCTTAATT
GAAGAATCGCAAAACCAGCAAGAAAAGAATGAACAAGAATTATTGGAATTAGATAAATGGGCAAGTTTGT
GGAATTGGTTTAACATAACAAATTGGCTGTGGTATATAAAATTATTCATAATGATAGTAGGAGGCTTGGT
AGGTTTAAGAATAGTTTTTGCTGTACTTTCTATAGTGAATAGAGTTAGGCAGGGATATTCACCATTATCG
TTTCAGACCCACCTCCCAACCCCGAGGGGACCCATGCATTGCATCTCAATTAGTCAGCAACCAGGTGTGG
AAAGTCCCCAGGCTCCCCAGCAGGCAGAAGTATGCAAAGCATGCGTCTCAATTAGTCAGCAACCATAGTC
CCGCCCCTAACTCCGCCCATCCCGCCCCTAACTCCGCCCAGTTCCGCCCATTCTCCGCCCCATGGCTGAC
TAATTTTTTTTATTTATGCAGAGGCCGAGGCCGCCTCGGCCTCTGAGCTATTCCAGAAGTAGTGAGGAGG
CTTTTTTGGAGGCCTAGGCTTTTGCAAAAAGCTTTCTAGAGGTACCACCGGAGCTTACCATGACCGAGTA
CAAGCCCACGGTGCGCCTCGCCACCCGCGACGACGTCCCCAGGGCCGTACGCACCCTCGCCGCCGCGTTC
GCCGACTACCCCGCCACGCGCCACACCGTCGATCCGGACCGCCACATCGAGCGGGTCACCGAGCTGCAAG
AACTCTTCCTCACGCGCGTCGGGCTCGACATCGGCAAGGTGTGGGTCGCGGACGACGGCGCCGCCGTGGC
GGTCTGGACCACGCCGGAGAGCGTCGAAGCGGGGGCGGTGTTCGCCGAGATCGGCCCGCGCATGGCCGAG
TTGAGCGGTTCCCGGCTGGCCGCGCAGCAACAGATGGAAGGCCTCCTGGCGCCGCACCGGCCCAAGGAGC
CCGCGTGGTTCCTGGCCACCGTCGGCGTCTCGCCCGACCACCAGGGCAAGGGTCTGGGCAGCGCCGTCGT
GCTCCCCGGAGTGGAGGCGGCCGAGCGCGCCGGGGTGCCCGCCTTCCTGGAGACCTCCGCGCCCCGCAAC
CTCCCCTTCTACGAGCGGCTCGGCTTCACCGTCACCGCCGACGTCGAGGTGCCCGAAGGACCGCGCACCT
GGTGCATGACCCGCAAGCCCGGTGCCAGTTAACGAATTCTAGATCTTGAGACAAATGGCAGTATTCATCC
ACAATTTTAAAAGAAAAGGGGGGATTGGGGGGTACAGTGCAGGGGAAAGAATAGTAGACATAATAGCAAC
AGACATACAAACTAAAGAATTACAAAAACAAATTACAAAAATTCAAAATTTTCGGGTTTATTACAGGGAC
AGCAGAGATCCACTTTGGCGCCGGCTCGAGGCCTGCAGGTGCAAAGATGGATAAAGTTTTAAACAGAGAG
GAATCTTTGCAGCTAATGGACCTTCTAGGTCTTGAAAGGAGTGGGAATTGGCTCCGGTGCCCGTCAGTGG
GCAGAGCGCACATCGCCCACAGTCCCCGAGAAGTTGGGGGGAGGGGTCGGCAATTGAACCGGTGCCTAGA
GAAGGTGGCGCGGGGTAAACTGGGAAAGTGATGTCGTGTACTGGCTCCGCCTTTTTCCCGAGGGTGGGGG
AGAACCGTATATAAGTGCAGTAGTCGCCGTGAACGTTCTTTTTCGCAACGGGTTTGCCGCCAGAACACAG
GTAAGTGCCGTGTGTGGTTCCCGCGGGCCTGGCCTCTTTACGGGTTATGGCCCTTGCGTGCCTTGAATTA
CTTCCACCTGGCTGCAGTACGTGATTCTTGATCCCGAGCTTCGGGTTGGAAGTGGGTGGGAGAGTTCGAG
GCCTTGCGCTTAAGGAGCCCCTTCGCCTCGTGCTTGAGTTGAGGCCTGGCCTGGGCGCTGGGGCCGCCGC
GTGCGAATCTGGTGGCACCTTCGCGCCTGTCTCGCTGCTTTCGATAAGTCTCTAGCCATTTAAAATTTTT
GATGACCTGCTGCGACGCTTTTTTTCTGGCAAGATAGTCTTGTAAATGCGGGCCAAGATCTGCACACTGG
TATTTCGGTTTTTGGGGCCGCGGGCGGCGACGGGGCCCGTGCGTCCCAGCGCACATGTTCGGCGAGGCGG
GGCCTGCGAGCGCGGCCACCGAGAATCGGACGGGGGTAGTCTCAAGCTGGCCGGCCTGCTCTGGTGCCTG
GCCTCGCGCCGCCGTGTATCGCCCCGCCCTGGGCGGCAAGGCTGGCCCGGTCGGCACCAGTTGCGTGAGC
GGAAAGATGGCCGCTTCCCGGCCCTGCTGCAGGGAGCTCAAAATGGAGGACGCGGCGCTCGGGAGAGCGG
GCGGGTGAGTCACCCACACAAAGGAAAAGGGCCTTTCCGTCCTCAGCCGTCGCTTCATGTGACTCCACGG
AGTACCGGGCGCCGTCCAGGCACCTCGATTAGTTCTCGAGCTTTTGGAGTACGTCGTCTTTAGGTTGGGG
GGAGGGGTTTTATGCGATGGAGTTTCCCCACACTGAGTGGGTGGAGACTGAAGTTAGGCCAGCTTGGCAC
TTGATGTAATTCTCCTTGGAATTTGCCCTTTTTGAGTTTGGATCTTGGTTCATTCTCAAGCCTCAGACAG
TGGTTCAAAGTTTTTTTCTTCCATTTCAGGTGTCGTGAGGCTAGCACCGCCACCATGCCGAAGAGAAAGT
CTCCAGAGAATACAGAGGGCAAAGATGGATCCAAAGTAACTAAACAGGAGCCCACAAGACGGTCTGCCAG
ATTGTCAGCGAAACCTGCTCCACCAAAACCTGAACCCAAACCAAGAAAAACATCTGCTAAGAAAGAACCT
GGAGCAAAGATTAGCAGAGGTGCTAAAGGGAAGAAGGAGGAAAAGCAGGAAGCTGGAAAGGAAGGTACTG
CACCATCTGAAAATGGTGAAACTAAAGCTGAAGAGGCACAGAAAACTGAATCTGTAGATAACGAGGGAGA
ATAGTAATGAACTAGTCCGTAACTTGAAAGTATTTCGATTTCTTGGCTTTATATATCTTGTGGAAAGGAC
GATGCATATTGTCAGATCCATCGGCTACGCGTTAAGTCGACAATCAACCTCTGGATTACAAAATTTGTGA
AAGATTGACTGGTATTCTTAACTATGTTGCTCCTTTTACGCTATGTGGATACGCTGCTTTAATGCCTTTG
TATCATGCTATTGCTTCCCGTATGGCTTTCATTTTCTCCTCCTTGTATAAATCCTGGTTGCTGTCTCTTT
ATGAGGAGTTGTGGCCCGTTGTCAGGCAACGTGGCGTGGTGTGCACTGTGTTTGCTGACGCAACCCCCAC
TGGTTGGGGCATTGCCACCACCTGTCAGCTCCTTTCCGGGACTTTCGCTTTCCCCCTCCCTATTGCCACG
GCGGAACTCATCGCCGCCTGCCTTGCCCGCTGCTGGACAGGGGCTCGGCTGTTGGGCACTGACAATTCCG
TGGTGTTGTCGGGGAAATCATCGTCCTTTCCTTGGCTGCTCGCCTGTGTTGCCACCTGGATTCTGCGCGG
GACGTCCTTCTGCTACGTCCCTTCGGCCCTCAATCCAGCGGACCTTCCTTCCCGCGGCCTGCTGCCGGCT
CTGCGGCCTCTTCCGCGTCTTCGCCTTCGCCCTCAGACGAGTCGGATCTCCCTTTGGGCCGCCTCCCCGC
GTCGACTTTAAGACCAATGACTTACAAGGCAGCTGTAGATCTTAGCCACTTTTTAAAAGAAAAGGGGGGA
CTGGAAGGGCTAATTCACTCCCAACGAAGACAAGATCTGCTTTTTGCTTGTACTGGGTCTCTCTGGTTAG
ACCAGATCTGAGCCTGGGAGCTCTCTGGCTAACTAGGGAACCCACTGCTTAAGCCTCAATAAAGCTTGCC
TTGAGTGCTTCAAGTAGTGTGTGCCCGTCTGTTGTGTGACTCTGGTAACTAGAGATCCCTCAGACCCTTT
TAGTCAGTGTGGAAAATCTCTAGCAGTACGTATAGTAGTTCATGTCATCTTATTATTCAGTATTTATAAC
TTGCAAAGAAATGAATATCAGAGAGTGAGAGGAACTTGTTTATTGCAGCTTATAATGGTTACAAATAAAG
CAATAGCATCACAAATTTCACAAATAAAGCATTTTTTTCACTGCATTCTAGTTGTGGTTTGTCCAAACTC
ATCAATGTATCTTATCATGTCTGGCTCTAGCTATCCCGCCCCTAACTCCGCCCATCCCGCCCCTAACTCC
GCCCAGTTCCGCCCATTCTCCGCCCCATGGCTGACTAATTTTTTTTATTTATGCAGAGGCCGAGGCCGCC
TCGGCCTCTGAGCTATTCCAGAAGTAGTGAGGAGGCTTTTTTGGAGGCCTAGGGACGTACCCAATTCGCC
CTATAGTGAGTCGTATTACGCGCGCTCACTGGCCGTCGTTTTACAACGTCGTGACTGGGAAAACCCTGGC
GTTACCCAACTTAATCGCCTTGCAGCACATCCCCCTTTCGCCAGCTGGCGTAATAGCGAAGAGGCCCGCA
CCGATCGCCCTTCCCAACAGTTGCGCAGCCTGAATGGCGAATGGG
[124 nt withheld, positions 5996-6119]
C
[91 nt withheld, positions 6121-6211]
A
[49 nt withheld, positions 6213-6261]
CCTTTGACGTTGGAGTCCACGTTCTTT
[37 nt withheld, positions 6289-6325]
ACCCTATCTCGGTCTATTCTTTTGATTTATAAGGGATTTTGCCGATTTCGGCCTATTGGTTAAAAAATGA
GCTGATTTAACAAAAATTTAACGCGAATTTTAACAAAATATTAACGCTTACAATTTAGGTGGCACTTTTC
GGGGAAATGTGCGCGGAACCCCTATTTGTTTATTTTTCTAAATACATTCAAATATGTATCCGCTCATGAG
ACAATAACCCTGATAAATGCTTCAATAATATTGAAAAAGGAAGAGTATGAGTATTCAACATTTCCGTGTC
GCCCTTATTCCCTTTTTTGCGGCATTTTGCCTTCCTGTTTTTGCTCACCCAGAAACGCTGGTGAAAGTAA
AAGATGCTGAAGATCAGTTGGGTGCACGAGTGGGTTACATCGAACTGGATCTCAACAGCGGTAAGATCCT
TGAGAGTTTTCGCCCCGAAGAACGTTTTCCAATGATGAGCACTTTTAAAGTTCTGCTATGTGGCGCGGTA
TTATCCCGTATTGACGCCGGGCAAGAGCAACTCGGTCGCCGCATACACTATTCTCAGAATGACTTGGTTG
AGTACTCACCAGTCACAGAAAAGCATCTTACGGATGGCATGACAGTAAGAGAATTATGCAGTGCTGCCAT
AACCATGAGTGATAACACTGCGGCCAACTTACTTCTGACAACGATCGGAGGACCGAAGGAGCTAACCGCT
TTTTTGCACAACATGGGGGATCATGTAACTCGCCTTGATCGTTGGGAACCGGAGCTGAATGAAGCCATAC
CAAACGACGAGCGTGACACCACGATGCCTGTAGCAATGGCAACAACGTTGCGCAAACTATTAACTGGCGA
ACTACTTACTCTAGCTTCCCGGCAACAATTAATAGACTGGATGGAGGCGGATAAAGTTGCAGGACCACTT
CTGCGCTCGGCCCTTCCGGCTGGCTGGTTTATTGCTGATAAATCTGGAGCCGGTGAGCGTGGGTCTCGCG
GTATCATTGCAGCACTGGGGCCAGATGGTAAGCCCTCCCGTATCGTAGTTATCTACACGACGGGGAGTCA
GGCAACTATGGATGAACGAAATAGACAGATCGCTGAGATAGGTGCCTCACTGATTAAGCATTGGTAACTG
TCAGACCAAGTTTACTCATATATACTTTAGATTGATTTAAAACTTCATTTTTAATTTAAAAGGATCTAGG
TGAAGATCCTTTTTGATAATCTCATGACCAAAATCCCTTAACGTGAGTTTTCGTTCCACTGAGCGTCAGA
CCCCGTAGAAAAGATCAAAGGATCTTCTTGAGATCCTTTTTTTCTGCGCGTAATCTGCTGCTTGCAAACA
AAAAAACCACCGCTACCAGCGGTGGTTTGTTTGCCGGATCAAGAGCTACCAACTCTTTTTCCGAAGGTAA
CTGGCTTCAGCAGAGCGCAGATACCAAATACTGTTCTTCTAGTGTAGCCGTAGTTAGGCCACCACTTCAA
GAACTCTGTAGCACCGCCTACATACCTCGCTCTGCTAATCCTGTTACCAGTGGCTGCTGCCAGTGGCGAT
AAGTCGTGTCTTACCGGGTTGGACTCAAGACGATAGTTACCGGATAAGGCGCAGCGGTCGGGCTGAACGG
GGGGTTCGTGCACACAGCCCAGCTTGGAGCGAACGACCTACACCGAACTGAGATACCTACAGCGTGAGCT
ATGAGAAAGCGCCACGCTTCCCGAAGGGAGAAAGGCGGACAGGTATCCGGTAAGCGGCAGGGTCGGAACA
GGAGAGCGCACGAGGGAGCTTCCAGGGGGAAACGCCTGGTATCTTTATAGTCCTGTCGGGTTTCGCCACC
TCTGACTTGAGCGTCGATTTTTGTGATGCTCGTCAGGGGGGCGGAGCCTATGGAAAAACGCCAGCAACGC
GGCCTTTTTACGGTTCCTGGCCTTTTGCTGGCCTTTTGCTCACATGTTCTTTCCTGCGTTATCCCCTGAT
TCTGTGGATAACCGTATTACCGCCTTTGAGTGAGCTGATACCGCTCGCCGCAGCCGAACGACCGAGCGCA
GCGAGTCAGTGAGCGAGGAAGCGGAAGAGCGCCCAATACGCAAACCGCCTCTCCCCGCGCGTTGGCCGAT
TCATTAATGCAGCTGGCACGACAGGTTTCCCGACTGGAAAGCGGGCAGTGAGCGCAACGCAATTAATGTG
AGTTAGCTCACTCATTAGGCACCCCAGGCTTTACACTTTATGCTTCCGGCTCGTATGTTGTGTGGAATTG
TGAGCGGATAACAATTTCACACAGGAAACAGCTATGACCATGATTACGCCAAGCGCGCAATTAACCCTCA
CTAAAGGGAACAAAAGCTGGAGCTGCAAGC
Features (pLannotate 1.2.2; 31 found; start..end, strand, type, name):
      5..231     +  promoter       RSV promoter: Rous sarcoma virus enhancer/promoter
    232..412     +  LTR            5' LTR (truncated): truncated 5' long terminal repeat (LTR) from HIV-1
    459..584     +  misc_feature   HIV-1 Ψ: packaging signal of human immunodeficiency virus type 1
    568..931     +  CDS            HIV-1 gag (fragment): gag protein from human immunodeficiency virus 1; gag
   1077..1310    +  misc_feature   RRE: The Rev response element (RRE) of HIV-1 allows for Rev-dependent mRNA export from the nucleus to the cytoplasm.
   1687..1713    +  CDS            Rev (fragment): human immunodeficiency virus 1 (HIV-1) Rev protein; rev; enhances nuclear export of unspliced and incompletely spliced viral mRNAs
   1720..1743    +  promoter       SV40 promoter (fragment): SV40 early promoter
   1744..1815    +  promoter       SV40 promoter (fragment): SV40 enhancer and early promoter
   1839..1974    +  rep_origin     SV40 ori: SV40 origin of replication
   2020..2616    +  CDS            PuroR (fragment): puromycin N-acetyltransferase; pac from Streptomyces; confers resistance to puromycin
   2665..2782    +  misc_feature   cPPT/CTS: central polypurine tract and central termination sequence of HIV-1
   2847..2913    +  CDS            small t antigen (fragment): SV40 (simian virus 40) small t antigen
   2920..4098    +  promoter       EF-1α promoter: strong constitutive promoter for human elongation factor EF-1α
   4115..4411    +  CDS            HMGN3: HMGN3_HUMAN - Also known as TRIP7. Experimental evidence at protein level: Swiss-Prot protein existence level 1. Binds to nucleosomes, regulating chromatin structure and consequently, chromatin-dependent processes such as transcription, DNA replication and DNA repair. Affects both insulin and glucagon levels and modulates the expression of pancreatic genes involved in insulin secretion. Regulates the expression of the glucose transporter SLC2A2 by binding specifically to its promoter region and recruiting PDX1 and additional transcription factors. Regulates the expression of SLC6A9, a glycine
   4427..4480    +  promoter       U6 promoter (fragment): RNA polymerase III promoter for human U6 snRNA
   4522..5110    +  misc_feature   WPRE: woodchuck hepatitis virus posttranscriptional regulatory element
   5161..5180    +  misc_feature   cPPT/CTS (fragment): central polypurine tract and central termination sequence of HIV-1
   5182..5415    +  LTR            3' LTR (ΔU3): self-inactivating 3' long terminal repeat (LTR) from HIV-1
   5493..5614    +  polyA_signal   SV40 poly(A) signal: SV40 polyadenylation signal
   5654..5789    +  rep_origin     SV40 ori: SV40 origin of replication
   5810..5828    -  promoter       T7 promoter: promoter for bacteriophage T7 RNA polymerase
   5836..5991    +  CDS            lacZα (fragment): LacZα fragment of β-galactosidase; lacZ fragment
   5996..6424    +  rep_origin     f1 ori (sequence partly withheld): f1 bacteriophage origin of replication; arrow indicates direction of (+) strand synthesis
   6477..6581    +  promoter       AmpR promoter: bla
   6582..7442    +  CDS            AmpR: β-lactamase; bla; confers resistance to ampicillin, carbenicillin, and related antibiotics
   7613..8201    +  rep_origin     ori: high-copy-number ColE1/pMB1/pBR322/pUC origin of replication
   8384..8476    +  CDS            lacI (fragment): lac repressor; lacI; The lac repressor binds to the lac operator to inhibit transcription in E. coli. This inhibition can be relieved by adding lactose or isopropyl-β-D-thiogalactopyranoside (IPTG).
   8489..8510    +  protein_bind   CAP binding site: CAP binding activates transcription in the presence of cAMP. E. coli catabolite activator protein
   8525..8555    +  promoter       lac promoter: promoter for the E. coli lac operon
   8563..8579    +  protein_bind   lac operator: The lac repressor binds to the lac operator to inhibit transcription in E. coli. This inhibition can be relieved by adding lactose or isopropyl-β-D-thiogalactopyranoside (IPTG). lac repressor encoded by lacI
   8624..8642    +  promoter       T3 promoter: promoter for bacteriophage T3 RNA polymerase
