[The description below was written by a language model from this plasmid's Addgene catalogue record and pLannotate feature annotations shown in this document.]
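Description:
TFORF2253 is a lentiviral mammalian expression plasmid built on the pLX_TRC317 backbone, one member of a barcoded transcription factor ORF collection. It carries the human HMGN3 open reading frame (also known as TRIP7), a nucleosome-binding protein that modulates chromatin structure and chromatin-dependent processes such as transcription. In bacteria the plasmid is maintained through a high-copy ColE1/pUC-type origin and selected with ampicillin via the β-lactamase gene. An f1 origin and remnants of a lac/lacZα cloning region flanked by T7 and T3 promoters are also present in the backbone. The depositor notes that the plasmid may recombine, as is common for LTR-containing vectors.

The viral portion has a third-generation, self-inactivating layout. An RSV promoter drives a truncated HIV-1 5' LTR, followed by the Ψ packaging signal with a partial gag sequence, the Rev response element for nuclear export of the genomic RNA, a cPPT/CTS element, and a ΔU3 3' LTR followed by an SV40 polyadenylation signal. Within the transfer region, an SV40 early promoter drives puromycin N-acetyltransferase for selection of transduced cells. Downstream, the constitutive EF-1α promoter drives HMGN3, with a WPRE after the ORF to enhance transcript expression. The annotated HMGN3 coding region is somewhat shorter than the listed insert size. That extra length may include the unique 24-bp barcode described in the catalogue entry, but the barcode is not annotated in the feature table. A short U6 promoter fragment lies between the ORF and the WPRE.

The construct is intended for overexpressing HMGN3 in mammalian cells. In pooled screens, the barcode identifies which transcription factor each cell received, as in directed differentiation studies.
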