Addgene plasmid #141992: TFORF2253
Purpose: Lentiviral vector for overexpressing transcription factor ORFs with unique 24-bp barcodes. Barcodes facilitate identification of transcription factors in pooled screens.
Depositing lab: Feng Zhang. Depositing organization: Broad Institute. Publication: A transcription factor atlas of directed differentiation. Joung J, Ma S, Tay T, Geiger-Schuller KR, Kirchgatterer PC, Verdine VK, Guo B, Arias-Garcia MA, Allen WE, Singh A, Kuksenko O, Abudayyeh OO, Gootenberg JS, Fu Z, Macrae RK, Buenrostro JD, Regev A, Zhang F. Cell. 2023 Jan 5;186(1):209-229.e26. doi: 10.1016/j.cell.2022.11.026. PubMed 36608654.
Backbone
  Vector backbone: pLX_TRC317
  Backbone manufacturer: Broad Institute Genetic Perturbation Platform
  Backbone size w/o insert (bp): 8264
  Vector type: Mammalian Expression, Lentiviral
  Selectable markers: Puromycin
Growth in bacteria
  Bacterial resistance: Ampicillin, 100 μg/mL
  Growth temperature: 37°C
  Growth strain: NEB Stable
  Copy number: High Copy
Gene/Insert
  Gene/Insert name: HMGN3
  Species: H. sapiens (human)
  Insert size (bp): 401
  Entrez Gene: HMGN3 (a.k.a. TRIP7, PNAS-24, PNAS-25, FLJ42187, DKFZp686E20226)
  Promoter: EF1a
  Cloning method: Unknown
  Sequencing primers: 5′ GGGTGGAGACTGAAGTTAGGCCAG; 3′ CACATAGCGTAAAAGGAGCAACATAG
Terms and licenses: Academic/Nonprofit Terms; Industry Terms: Not Available to Industry
Depositor comments: NM_004242,ENST00000344726 . The transcription factor ORF portion of this plasmid was synthesized by Genewiz. Please test multiple small colonies in case of plasmid recombination. To make this collection available in a timely manner, a portion of this collection was not fully sequenced by Addgene. If an Addgene verified full plasmid sequence is not available, please contact us prior to placing an order to request the full sequence.
How to cite: TFORF2253 was a gift from Feng Zhang (Addgene plasmid # 141992 ; http://n2t.net/addgene:141992 ; RRID:Addgene_141992)
