>Addgene plasmid #141992 | TFORF2253 | depositor partial sequence | sequence record 278113 | Insert
ACCGCCACCATGCCGAAGAGAAAGTCTCCAGAGAATACAGAGGGCAAAGATGGATCCAAAGTAACTAAAC
AGGAGCCCACAAGACGGTCTGCCAGATTGTCAGCGAAACCTGCTCCACCAAAACCTGAACCCAAACCAAG
AAAAACATCTGCTAAGAAAGAACCTGGAGCAAAGATTAGCAGAGGTGCTAAAGGGAAGAAGGAGGAAAAG
CAGGAAGCTGGAAAGGAAGGTACTGCACCATCTGAAAATGGTGAAACTAAAGCTGAAGAGGCACAGAAAA
CTGAATCTGTAGATAACGAGGGAGAATAGTAATGAACTAGTCCGTAACTTGAAAGTATTTCGATTTCTTG
GCTTTATATATCTTGTGGAAAGGACGATGCATATTGTCAGATCCATCGGCT
