>Addgene plasmid #141992 | TFORF2253 | depositor partial sequence | sequence record 278114 | Barcode
TGCATATTGTCAGATCCATCGGCT
